>Addgene plasmid #155178 | pBR322-bom | addgene full sequence | sequence record 311675 | Addgene NGS Result
GAATTCAGTTAATACGACTCACTATAGGGGAATTGTGAGCGGATAACAATTCCCCTCTAGAAATAATGTT
GTTTAACTTTAAGAAGGAGATATCATATGGGCAGCAGCCATCACCATCACCATCACGGGTCGACCCGCTA
TGGTCATTTTGACGATGAAGCACGCGAGTACGTTATCACCACACCGCATACTCCGTACCCTTGGATCAAC
TATCTGGGTTCGGAACAGTTCTTCAGTCTTTTGTCGCACCAGGCTGGCGGCTATTCGTTTTATCGCGATG
CCAAGATGCGTAGATTGACAAGATACAGATACAACAACATACCAGCAGACGCGGGAGGCCGGTATCTTTA
TGTAAACGACGGTGGGGACGTTTGGACGCCATCGTGGCTTCCTGTTAAAGCAGACTTAGATCATTTTGAA
GCCAGACATGGTCTTGGCTACAGTACCATTACAGGTGAAAGAAATGGGGTACGGGTTGAGACCTTGTTTT
TCGTCCCAGTCGGTGAGAACGCGGAGGTCCAGAAAGTTACGGTCACTAATACCTCTGACTCGTATAAATC
CCTGACGTTGTTTTCTTTTGTCGAATTTTGTCTTTGGAACGCGCAAGACGATCAAACTAACTACCAGCGT
AATCTGAGCATAGGAGAGGTTGAAGTGGAACAAGAATCTCCGCATGGCAGTGCAATTTATCACCGTACAG
AGTACCGGGAGAGACGCGATCACTACGCGGTATTCGCCGTTAATACGCAGGCCGAGGGTTTCGATACAGA
TCGCGACACATTTGTGGGAGCCTATAACTCGCTTGGTGAAGCCGCAGTTCCCCTTAAGGGAGAAAGTGCA
AATAGCGTTGCAAGTGGATGGTATCCTATTGGCTCTCATAGCGTGGCAGTGTCTTTAGCGCCTGGAGAAT
CCAGAGAATTGGTTTATGTGCTTGGGTACGTGGAAAATCCTGATGAGGAGAAGTGGGCAGACGACGCAAA
ACAGGTCGTGAATAAAGAAAGAGCTCACGCTTTATTATCAAGATTTGCTACGTCCGAACAGACTGACGCA
GCTTTCGCCGCTTTGAAGGATTATTGGACGGATTTGTTATCGACGTATTCCGTTAGTTCCAATGACGAAA
AATTGGACCGGATGGTTAATATATGGAATCAGTACCAATGCATGGTAACCTTTAACATGAGTCGCTCGGC
GAGCTTTTTCGAGACCGGTATTGGGAGAGGGATGGGGTTTCGTGATAGCAACCAAGACCTTCTGGGCTTT
GTTCACTTAATCCCAGAGCGGGCGCGTGAGCGCATCATTGACATAGCGTCAACCCAGTTCGCGGACGGTT
CCGCTTATCACCAATACCAACCTTTAACGAAGCGCGGTAACAACGACATTGGCTCTGGGTTTAACGACGA
TCCTCTTTGGTTAATCGCGGGAACTGCCGCCTACATCAAAGAAACTGGTGACTTCTCCATATTAGATGAG
CCCGTACCTTTTGATAACGAACCGGGGTCAGAAGTTCCGTTATTTGAGCACCTGACCCGTAGTTTTGAGT
TTACCGTAACCCATCGGGGTCCCCACGGTTTGCCTCTTATTGGCCGCGCAGATTGGAACGATTGTTTGAA
TCTTAATTGCTTCAGTACAACCCCGGGCGAGTCATTTCAGACAACGGAGAACCAAGCCGGTGGCGTAGCG
GAGTCAACGTTCATAGCCGCGCAATTCGTTTTATATGGGGAGCAGTATGCCGAGTTGGCAGCGCGGCGCG
GGTTGGCCGACGTAGCCGATAGAGCAAGAGGGCATGTGGCTGAAATGAGAGACGCACTTCTGACCGACGG
GTGGGACGGCAGCTGGTTCTTGAGAGCTTATGACTATTATGGAAACCCTATCGGCACCGACGCACATGAC
GAAGGGAAGATTTGGATCGAACCGCAAGGGTTCGCGGTGATGGCTGGAGTCGGTGTAGGCGAAGGGCCTC
AAGATACGGACGCTCCCGCTATTAAGGCGCTTGATTCTGTGAACGAAATGTTGGCAACCGATCACGGTAT
GGTCCTTCAATACCCAGCATACACTACATACCAAGTACACATGGGTGAAGTATCCACTTATCCACCCGGG
TATAAAGAGAATGGAGGTATATTTTGCCACAATAATCCTTGGGTTATCATAGCGGAAACTGTCGTCGGAA
GAGGCGGACGGGCATTTGATTACTACAAGAGAATTACTCCCGCGTATCGCGAGGACATAAGCGACGTTCA
CCGTCTTGAACCCTATGTCTATGCACAAATGATAGCAGGGAAGGAGGCGGTCCGTCACGGTGAAGCAAAG
AACAGCTGGCTTACCGGGACTGCGGCTTGGAACTTTGTGACCGTGTCACAGTACCTTCTTGGGGTTCGCC
CAGAGTACGACGGCTTGGTGGTAGACCCGCAGATCGGACCTGACGTACCTAGCTTTACGGTTACGCGTGT
CGCCCGTGGAGCCACTTACGAGATAACAGTCACTAACAGTGGGACCGACGGATCACGCGGTCGCCTTGTC
GTTGATGGAACACCTGTAGAAGGCAACTTGGTTCCTTATGCCCCCGCAGGGTCAACAGTTCGTGTCGATG
TGACATTGTAGTGTACAAAAGAGGAGAAAACCCCCATGGCAAGCTGGAGCCACCCGCAGTTCGAAAAGGG
TACC
[1512 nt withheld, positions 2665-4176]
TAAAAGCTTCAAAAAACCCCTCAAGACCCGTTTAGAGGCCCCAAGGGGTTATGCTAGGAGCTCGACTCCT
GTTGATAGATCCAGTAATGACCTCAGAACTCCATCTGGATTTGTTCAGAACGCTCGGTTGCCGCCGGGCG
TTTTTTATTGGTGAGAATGGATCGCTTCCTCGCTCACTGACTCGCTGCGCTCGGTCGTTCGGCTGCGGCG
AGCGGTATCAGCTCACTCAAAGGCGGTAATACGGTTATCCACAGAATCAGGGGATAACGCAGGAAAGAAC
ATGTGAGCAAAAGGCCAGCAAAAGGCCAGGAACCGTAAAAAGGCCGCGTTGCTGGCGTTTTTCCATAGGC
TCCGCCCCCCTGACGAGCATCACAAAAATCGACGCTCAAGTCAGAGGTGGCGAAACCCGACAGGACTATA
AAGATACCAGGCGTTTCCCCCTGGAAGCTCCCTCGTGCGCTCTCCTGTTCCGACCCTGCCGCTTACCGGA
TACCTGTCCGCCTTTCTCCCTTCGGGAAGCGTGGCGCTTTCTCATAGCTCACGCTGTAGGTATCTCAGTT
CGGTGTAGGTCGTTCGCTCCAAGCTGGGCTGTGTGCACGAACCCCCCGTTCAGCCCGACCGCTGCGCCTT
ATCCGGTAACTATCGTCTTGAGTCCAACCCGGTAAGACACGACTTATCGCCACTGGCAGCAGCCACTGGT
AACAGGATTAGCAGAGCGAGGTATGTAGGCGGTGCTACAGAGTTCTTGAAGTGGTGGCCTAACTACGGCT
ACACTAGAAGGACAGTATTTGGTATCTGCGCTCTGCTGAAGCCAGTTACCTTCGGAAAAAGAGTTGGTAG
CTCTTGATCCGGCAAACAAACCACCGCTGGTAGCGGTGGTTTTTTTGTTTGCAAGCAGCAGATTACGCGC
AGAAAAAAAGGATCTCAAGAAGATCCTTTGATCTCTCGAGTAAAAAAAATCCTTAGCTTTCGCTAAGGAT
CTGCAGTTACCAATGCTTAATCAGTGAGGCACCTATCTCAGCGATCTGTCTATTTCGTTCATCCATAGTT
GCCTGACTCCCCGTCGTGTAGATAACTACGATACGGGAGGGCTTACCATCTGGCCCCAGTGCTGCAATGA
TACCGCGAGACCCACGCTCACCGGCTCCAGATTTATCAGCAATAAACCAGCCAGCCGGAAGGGCCGAGCG
CAGAAGTGGTCCTGCAACTTTATCCGCCTCCATCCAGTCTATTAATTGTTGCCGGGAAGCTAGAGTAAGT
AGTTCGCCAGTTAATAGTTTGCGCAACGTTGTTGCCATTGCTACAGGCATCGTGGTGTCACGCTCGTCGT
TTGGTATGGCTTCATTCAGCTCCGGTTCCCAACGATCAAGGCGAGTTACATGATCCCCCATGTTGTGCAA
AAAAGCGGTTAGCTCCTTCGGTCCTCCGATCGTTGTCAGAAGTAAGTTGGCCGCAGTGTTATCACTCATG
GTTATGGCAGCACTGCATAATTCTCTTACTGTCATGCCATCCGTAAGATGCTTTTCTGTGACTGGTGAGT
ACTCAACCAAGTCATTCTGAGAATAGTGTATGCGGCGACCGAGTTGCTCTTGCCCGGCGTCAATACGGGA
TAATACCGCGCCACATAGCAGAACTTTAAAAGTGCTCATCATTGGAAAACGTTCTTCGGGGCGAAAACTC
TCAAGGATCTTACCGCTGTTGAGATCCAGTTCGATGTAACCCACTCGTGCACCCAACTGATCTTCAGCAT
CTTTTACTTTCACCAGCGTTTCTGGGTGAGCAAAAACAGGAAGGCAAAATGCCGCAAAAAAGGGAATAAG
GGCGACACGGAAATGTTGAATACTCATGCTTAATTTCTCCTCTTTAATAGATCTTCACTGCCCGCTTTCC
AGTCGGGAAACCTGTCGTGCCAGCTGCATTAATGAATCGGCCAACGCGCGGGGAGAGGCGGTTTGCGTAT
TGGGCGCCAGGGTGGTTTTTCTTTTCACCAGTGAGACGGGCAACAGCTGATTGCCCTTCACCGCCTGGCC
CTGAGAGAGTTGCAGCAAGCGGTCCACGCTGGTTTGCCCCAGCAGGCGAAAATCCTGTTTGATGGTGGTT
AACGGCGGGATATAACATGAGCTGTCCTCGGTATCGTCGTATCCCACTACCGAGATATCCGCACCAACGC
GCAGCCCGGACTCGGTAATGGCGCGCATTGCGCCCAGCGCCATCTGATCGTTGGCAACCAGCATCGCAGT
GGGAACGATGCCCTCATTCAGCATTTGCATGGTTTGTTGAAAACCGGACATGGCACTCCAGTCGCCTTCC
CGTTCCGCTATCGGCTGAATTTGATTGCGAGTGAGATATTTATGCCAGCCAGCCAGACGCAGACGCGCCG
AGACAGAACTTAATGGGCCCGCTAACAGCGCGATTTGCTGGTGACCCAATGCGACCAGATGCTCCACGCC
CAGTCGCGTACCGTCCTCATGGGAGAAAATAATACTGTTGATGGGTGTCTGGTCAGAGACATCAAGAAAT
AACGCCGGAACATTAGTGCAGGCAGCTTCCACAGCAATGGCATCCTGGTCATCCAGCGGATAGTTAATGA
TCAGCCCACTGACGCGTTGCGCGAGAAGATTGTGCACCGCCGCTTTACAGGCTTCGACGCCGCTTCGTTC
TACCATCGACACCACCACGCTGGCACCCAGTTGATCGGCGCGAGATTTAATCGCCGCGACAATTTGCGAC
GGCGCGTGCAGGGCCAGACTGGAGGTGGCAACGCCAATCAGCAACGACTGTTTGCCCGCCAGTTGTTGTG
CCACGCGGTTGGGAATGTAATTCAGCTCCGCCATCGCCGCTTCCACTTTTTCCCGCGTTTTCGCAGAAAC
GTGGCTGGCCTGGTTCACCACGCGGGAAACGGTCTGATAAGAGACACCGGCATACTCTGCGACATCGTAT
AACGTTACTGGTTTCACATTCACCACCCTGAATTGACTCTCTTCCGGGCGCTATCATGCCATACCGCGAA
AGGTTTTGCACCATTCGATGGTGTC
Features (pLannotate 1.2.2; 14 found; start..end, strand, type, name):
     10..28      +  promoter       T7 promoter: promoter for bacteriophage T7 RNA polymerase
     29..53      +  protein_bind   lac operator: The lac repressor binds to the lac operator to inhibit transcription in E. coli. This inhibition can be relieved by adding lactose or isopropyl-β-D-thiogalactopyranoside (IPTG). lac repressor encoded by lacI
     69..89      +  RBS            RBS: efficient ribosome binding site from bacteriophage T7 gene 10 (Olins and Rangwala, 1989)
    109..126     +  CDS            7xHis (fragment): 6xHis affinity tag
    136..2592    +  CDS            cbpA: CBPA_THENN - Experimental evidence at protein level: Swiss-Prot protein existence level 1. Catalyzes the phosphorolysis of cellobiose, yielding glucose 1-phosphate and glucose. Is inactive against cellotriose and the disaccharides lactose, chitobiose and xylobiose. May be the primary enzyme for processing cellobiose in T.neapolitana. From Thermotoga neapolitana (strain ATCC 49049 / DSM 4359 / NBRC 107923 / NS-E).
   2635..2658    +  CDS            Strep-Tag II: peptide that binds Strep-Tactin®, an engineered form of streptavidin
   2665..4176    +  CDS            sucP (sequence withheld): SUCP_BIFAA - Also known as spl From Bifidobacterium adolescentis (strain ATCC 15703 / DSM 20083 / NCTC 11814 / E194a).
   4186..4233    -  terminator     T7 terminator: transcription terminator for bacteriophage T7 RNA polymerase
   4240..4334    +  terminator     lambda t0 terminator: transcription terminator from phage lambda
   4516..5104    -  rep_origin     ori: high-copy-number ColE1/pMB1/pBR322/pUC origin of replication
   5127..5156    -  terminator     bacterial terminator (fragment): putative bacterial transcription terminator
   5163..6023    -  CDS            AmpR: β-lactamase; bla; confers resistance to ampicillin, carbenicillin, and related antibiotics
   6051..7133    -  CDS            lacI: lac repressor; lacI; The lac repressor binds to the lac operator to inhibit transcription in E. coli. This inhibition can be relieved by adding lactose or isopropyl-β-D-thiogalactopyranoside (IPTG).
   7134..7211    -  promoter       lacIq promoter: lacI (mutant); In the lacIq allele, a single base change in the promoter boosts expression of the lacI gene about 10-fold.
