[The description below was written by a language model from this plasmid's Addgene catalogue record and pLannotate feature annotations shown in this document.]
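Description:
pBR322-bom is a self-assembled bacterial expression plasmid of 7,211 bp built for co-expressing two disaccharide phosphorylases in Escherichia coli. It is described as a derivative of pBICI_2_strong that lacks the bom site, the basis-of-mobility element normally found next to the pBR322 origin. It replicates from a ColE1/pMB1/pBR322-type origin. The automated annotation labels this origin generically as high-copy, but the catalogue lists the plasmid as low copy. Selection is by ampicillin through the β-lactamase gene. The backbone also carries lacI under the lacIq promoter, which supplies elevated levels of lac repressor.

The payload is a bicistronic operon. A single T7 promoter with an adjacent lac operator and a T7 gene 10 ribosome binding site drives the first cistron, an N-terminally His-tagged cellobiose phosphorylase from Cellulomonas uda (CuCBP). The annotation tool matched this gene to a Thermotoga neapolitana homologue, but the catalogue gives C. uda as the source. Downstream in the same orientation is an N-terminally Strep-tag II-fused sucrose phosphorylase from Bifidobacterium adolescentis (BaSP). No separate promoter or ribosome binding site is annotated ahead of the second gene, so the element governing its translation is not given in the record. The operon is followed by a T7 terminator, annotated on the opposite strand, and a lambda t0 terminator.

Expression requires a host that supplies T7 RNA polymerase, such as BL21(DE3), and is inducible with IPTG or lactose. Together the two enzymes convert sucrose to glucose 1-phosphate and then couple it to glucose to form cellobiose. The plasmid belongs to a set designed to tune the relative expression of the two enzymes for whole-cell cellobiose production, and the distinct tags allow each enzyme to be detected or purified separately.
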