Addgene plasmid #155178: pBR322-bom
Purpose: pBICI_2_strong without bom site
Depositing lab: Bernd Nidetzky. Depositing organization: Austrian Centre of Industrial Biotechnology. Publication: Plasmid Design for Tunable Two-Enzyme Co-Expression Promotes Whole-Cell Production of Cellobiose. Schwaiger KN, Voit A, Dobiasova H, Luley C, Wiltschi B, Nidetzky B. Biotechnol J. 2020 Jul 15:e2000063. doi: 10.1002/biot.202000063. PubMed 32668097.
Backbone
  Vector backbone: self assembled
  Backbone size w/o insert (bp): 3166
  Total vector size (bp): 7211
  Vector type: Bacterial Expression, Synthetic Biology
Growth in bacteria
  Bacterial resistance: Ampicillin, 100 μg/mL
  Growth temperature: 37°C
  Growth strain: DH5alpha
  Growth instructions: Use E. coli BL21(DE3) for expression and grow at room temperature.
  Copy number: Low Copy
Gene/Insert 1
  Gene/Insert name: Sucrose Phosphorylase from Bifidobacterium adolescentis (alt name: BaSP)
  Species: Bifidobacterium adolescentis
  Insert size (bp): 1515
  GenBank ID: AF543301.1
  Entrez Gene: BAD_RS00415 (a.k.a. BAD_RS00415, BAD_0078)
  Tag / fusion protein: Strep - Tag II (N terminal on backbone)
Gene/Insert 2
  Gene/Insert name: Cellobiose phosphorylase from Cellulomonas uda (alt name: CuCBP)
  Species: Cellulomonas uda
  Insert size (bp): 2466
  GenBank ID: AAQ20920.1
  Tag / fusion protein: His Tag (N terminal on backbone)
Terms and licenses: Academic/Nonprofit Terms; Industry Terms: Not Available to Industry
How to cite: pBR322-bom was a gift from Bernd Nidetzky (Addgene plasmid # 155178 ; http://n2t.net/addgene:155178 ; RRID:Addgene_155178)
